Addgene plasmid #199994: pLP-pTac-Tn5-chlorR
Purpose: Landing Pad with T7 RNAP circuit variant T15. No seed promoter. pTac-Tn5 transposase. In dap auxotrophic conjugation donor. This material contains 2 plasmids. Look below for more information.
Depositing lab: Farren Isaacs. Depositing organization: Yale University. Publication: Cross-kingdom expression of synthetic genetic elements promotes discovery of metabolites in the human microbiome. Patel JR, Oh J, Wang S, Crawford JM, Isaacs FJ. Cell. 2022 Apr 28;185(9):1487-1505.e14. doi: 10.1016/j.cell.2022.03.008. Epub 2022 Apr 1. PubMed 35366417.
Backbone
  Vector backbone: Custom
  Vector type: Bacterial Expression
  Selectable markers: chloramphenicol
Growth in bacteria
  Bacterial resistance: Ampicillin and Spectinomycin, 100 & 50 μg/mL
  Growth temperature: 37°C
  Growth strain: Pir1
  Copy number: Low Copy
Gene/Insert
  Gene/Insert name: Landing Pads
  Species: Synthetic
  Cloning method: Gibson Cloning
Terms and licenses: Academic/Nonprofit Terms; Industry Terms: Not Available to Industry
Depositor comments: This material contains 2 plasmids. The second plasmid, p15A-spec-inh1, is designed to inhibit the activity of transposase or integrase in the primary plasmid, pPath-pTac-integrase.
How to cite: pLP-pTac-Tn5-chlorR was a gift from Farren Isaacs (Addgene plasmid # 199994 ; http://n2t.net/addgene:199994 ; RRID:Addgene_199994)
