[The description below was written by a language model from this plasmid's Addgene catalogue record and pLannotate feature annotations shown in this document.]
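Description:
pLP-pTac-Tn5-chlorR is a custom, low-copy bacterial "landing pad" delivery plasmid, supplied together with a second helper plasmid in a dap-auxotrophic conjugation donor. The main plasmid (about 9.2 kb) replicates from the R6K γ origin, which requires the pi protein supplied by pir strains, so it behaves as a suicide vector in recipients lacking pi. It also carries an incP oriT for conjugative transfer and a bla ampicillin-resistance gene.

Two Tn5 mosaic ends bracket the transposable landing pad. This contains a chloramphenicol acetyltransferase marker for selecting integrants, a T7 RNA polymerase gene (circuit variant T15, recorded as having no seed promoter), tetR, a φC31 attP fragment, and a T7 promoter driving superfolder GFP followed by an Oplophorus-type luciferase fragment as reporters. The attP site would allow later integrase-mediated docking of other DNA at the pad, although the record does not spell this out. Outside the mosaic ends, a tac promoter with a lac operator drives Tn5 transposase, so the enzyme is not carried into the genome with the pad. An SP6 promoter lies antisense at the transposase 3′ end.

The companion plasmid, p15A-spec-inh1 (about 14 kb as sequenced), has a p15A origin and spectinomycin resistance, and the depositor describes it as inhibiting transposase or integrase activity from the primary plasmid. Its annotations include lacI, lac-controlled SP6 RNA polymerase, a Tn5 transposase fragment behind a J23119-type promoter fragment, and T7 lysozyme under a T7 promoter. That lysozyme gene appears interrupted by Tn1000-like tnpA/tnpR sequences, possibly an insertion acquired in the sequenced stock. The exact inhibitory mechanism is not stated. The system is used to install T7-based expression landing pads in diverse bacteria.
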