Features (pLannotate 1.2.2; 20 found; start..end, strand, type, name):
      1..19      +  misc_feature   Tn5 ME: hyperactive mosaic end for Tn5 transposase recognition (Reznikoff et al., 2004)
     50..709     +  CDS            CmR: chloramphenicol acetyltransferase; cat; confers resistance to chloramphenicol
    768..785     +  intron         CMV intron (fragment): modified intron A from human cytomegalovirus (CMV)
    870..3518    +  CDS            RPOL_BPT7: Experimental evidence at protein level: Swiss-Prot protein existence level 1. Highly processive DNA-dependent RNA polymerase that catalyzes the transcription of class II and class III viral genes. Recognizes a specific promoter sequence and enters first into an 'abortive phase' where very short transcripts are synthesized and released before proceeding to the processive transcription of long RNA chains. Unwinds the double-stranded DNA to expose the coding strand for templating. Participates in the initiation of viral DNA replication presumably by making primers accessible to the DNA polymerase
   3522..3557    -  misc_feature   MCS (fragment): pBluescript multiple cloning site
   3642..4262    +  CDS            tetR: TETR2_ECOLX - Experimental evidence at protein level: Swiss-Prot protein existence level 1. TetR is the repressor of the tetracycline resistance element; its N-terminal region forms a helix-turn-helix structure and binds DNA. Binding of tetracycline to TetR reduces the repressor affinity for the tetracycline resistance gene (tetA) promoter operator sites. From Escherichia coli.
   4313..4350    +  protein_bind   phage φC31 attP (fragment): attachment site of phage φC31 phage φC31 integrase
   4410..4428    +  promoter       T7 promoter: promoter for bacteriophage T7 RNA polymerase
   4456..5169    +  CDS            Superfolder GFP: Superfolder GFP is a basic (constitutively fluorescent) green fluorescent protein published in 2005, derived from Aequorea victoria. It is reported to be a very rapidly-maturing weak dimer.
   5191..5703    +  CDS            LUCI_OPLGR (fragment): Experimental evidence at protein level: Swiss-Prot protein existence level 1. Catalytic subunit of oplophorus-luciferin 2-monooxygenase. Oxidoreductase that converts coelenterazine (the oplophorus luciferin) to coelenteramide under emission of blue light with a maximum at 454 nm. Is also active with bisdeoxycoelenterazine. From Oplophorus gracilirostris (Luminous shrimp).
   5745..5763    -  misc_feature   Tn5 ME: hyperactive mosaic end for Tn5 transposase recognition (Reznikoff et al., 2004)
   5787..5815    +  promoter       tac promoter: strong E. coli promoter; hybrid between the trp and lac UV5 promoters
   5823..5839    +  protein_bind   lac operator: The lac repressor binds to the lac operator to inhibit transcription in E. coli. This inhibition can be relieved by adding lactose or isopropyl-β-D-thiogalactopyranoside (IPTG). lac repressor encoded by lacI
   5929..7356    +  CDS            Tn5 transposase: transposase from the bacterial Tn5 transposon (Reznikoff, 1993)
   7360..7378    -  promoter       SP6 promoter: promoter for bacteriophage SP6 RNA polymerase
   7496..7587    +  promoter       AmpR promoter: bla
   7588..8445    +  CDS            bla: BLAT_ECOLX - Experimental evidence at protein level: Swiss-Prot protein existence level 1. TEM-type are the most prevalent beta-lactamases in enterobacteria; they hydrolyze the beta-lactam bond in susceptible beta-lactam antibiotics, thus conferring resistance to penicillins and cephalosporins. TEM-3 and TEM-4 are capable of hydrolyzing cefotaxime and ceftazidime. TEM-5 is capable of hydrolyzing ceftazidime. TEM-6 is capable of hydrolyzing ceftazidime and aztreonam. TEM-8/CAZ-2, TEM- 16/CAZ-7 and TEM-24/CAZ-6 are markedly active against ceftazidime. IRT- 4 shows resistance to beta-lactamase in
   8452..8491    +  terminator     fd terminator: central terminator from bacteriophage fd (Otsuka and Kunisawa, 1982)
   8638..8746    +  oriT           oriT: incP origin of transfer
   8765..9153    +  rep_origin     R6K γ ori: γ replication origin from E. coli plasmid R6K; requires the R6K initiator protein pi for replication
>Addgene plasmid #199994 | pLP-pTac-Tn5-chlorR | addgene full sequence | sequence record 423254 | Addgene NGS Result: pLP-pTac-Tn5-chlorR
CTGTCTCTTATACACATCTAAAAGGATCTATTATAAGGAGGCACTCACCATGGAGAAAAAAATCACTGGA
TATACCACCGTTGATATATCCCAATGGCATCGTAAAGAACATTTTGAGGCATTTCAGTCAGTTGCTCAAT
GTACCTATAACCAGACCGTTCAGCTGGATATTACGGCCTTTTTAAAGACCGTAAAGAAAAATAAGCACAA
GTTTTATCCGGCCTTTATTCACATTCTTGCCCGCCTGATGAATGCTCATCCGGAATTACGTATGGCAATG
AAAGACGGTGAGCTGGTGATATGGGATAGTGTTCACCCTTGTTACACCGTTTTCCATGAGCAAACTGAAA
CGTTTTCATCGCTCTGGAGTGAATACCACGACGATTTCCGGCAGTTTCTACACATATATTCGCAAGATGT
GGCGTGTTACGGTGAAAACCTGGCCTATTTCCCTAAAGGGTTTATTGAGAATATGTTTTTCGTCTCAGCC
AATCCCTGGGTGAGTTTCACCAGTTTTGATTTAAACGTGGCCAATATGGACAACTTCTTCGCCCCCGTTT
TCACCATGGGCAAATATTATACGCAAGGCGACAAGGTGCTGATGCCGCTGGCGATTCAGGTTCATCATGC
CGTTTGTGATGGCTTCCATGTCGGCAGAATGCTTAATGAATTACAACAGTACTGCGATGAGTGGCAGGGA
GGAGCGTAATAGGGATAATCAGAATTGGTTAATTGGTTGTAACACTGGTCTATCATTGATAGGTATAAAT
TAATACGACTCACTAATACTGAACCTATCAGTGATAGATACCGGTGATACCAGCATCGTCTTGATGCCCT
TGGCAGCACCCTGCTAAGGAGGCAACAAGATGAACACGATTAACATCGCTAAGAACGACTTCTCTGACAT
CGAACTGGCTGCTATCCCGTTCAACACTCTGGCTGACCATTACGGTGAGCGTTTGGCTCGCGAACAGTTG
GCCCTTGAGCATGAGTCTTACGAGATGGGTGAAGCACGCTTCCGCAAGATGTTTGAGCGTCAACTTAAAG
CTGGTGAGGTTGCGGATAACGCTGCCGCCAAGCCTCTCATCACTACCCTACTCCCTAAGATGATTGCACG
CATCAACGACTGGTTTGAGGAAGTGAAAGCTAAGCGCGGCAAGCGCCCGACAGCCTTCCAGTTCCTGCAA
GAAATCAAGCCGGAAGCCGTAGCGTACATCACCATTAAGACCACTCTGGCTTGCCTAACCAGTGCTGACA
ATACAACCGTTCAGGCTGTAGCAAGCGCAATCGGTCGGGCCATTGAGGACGAGGCTCGCTTCGGTCGTAT
CCGTGACCTTGAAGCTAAGCACTTCAAGAAAAACGTTGAGGAACAACTCAACAAGCGCGTAGGGCACGTC
TACAAGAAAGCATTTATGCAAGTTGTCGAGGCTGACATGCTCTCTAAGGGTCTACTCGGTGGCGAGGCGT
GGTCTTCGTGGCATAAGGAAGACTCTATTCATGTAGGAGTACGCTGCATCGAGATGCTCATTGAGTCAAC
CGGAATGGTTAGCTTGCACCGCCAAAATGCTGGCGTAGTAGGTCAAGACTCTGAGACTATCGAACTCGCA
CCTGAATACGCTGAGGCTATCGCAACCCGTGCAGGTGCGCTGGCTGGCATCTCTCCGATGTTCCAACCTT
GCGTAGTTCCTCCTAAGCCGTGGACTGGCATTACTGGTGGTGGCTATTGGGCTAACGGTCGTCGTCCTCT
GGCGCTGGTGCGTACTCACAGTAAGAAAGCACTGATGCGCTACGAAGACGTTTACATGCCTGAGGTGTAC
AAAGCGATTAACATTGCGCAAAACACCGCATGGAAAATCAACAAGAAAGTCCTAGCGGTCGCCAACGTAA
TCACCAAGTGGAAGCATTGTCCGGTCGAGGACATCCCTGCGATTGAGCGTGAAGAACTCCCGATGAAACC
GGAAGACATCGACATGAATCCTGAGGCTCTCACCGCGTGGAAACGTGCTGCCGCTGCTGTGTACCGCAAG
GACAAGGCTCGCAAGTCTCGCCGTATCAGCCTTGAGTTCATGCTTGAGCAAGCCAATAAGTTTGCTAACC
ATAAGGCCATCTGGTTCCCTTACAACATGGACTGGCGCGGTCGTGTTTACGCTGTGTCAATGTTCAACCC
GCAAGGTAACGATATGACCAAAGGACTGCTTACGCTGGCGAAAGGTAAACCAATCAGTAAGGAAGGTTAC
TACTGGCTGAAAATCCACGGTGCAAACTGTGCGGGTGTCGATAAGGTTCCGTTCCCTGAGCGCATCAAGT
TCATTGAGGAAAACCACGAGAACATCATGGCTTGCGCTAAGTCTCCACTGGAGAACACTTGGTGGGCTGA
GCAAGATTCTCCGTTCTGCTTCCTTGCGTTCTGCTTTGAGTACGCTGGGGTACAGCACCACGGCCTGAGC
TATAACTGCTCCCTTCCGCTGGCGTTTGACGGGTCTTGCTCTGGCATCCAGCACTTCTCCGCGATGCTCC
GAGATGAGGTAGGTGGTCGCGCGGTTAACTTGCTTCCTAGTGAAACCGTTCAGGACATCTACGGGATTGT
TGCTAAGAAAGTCAACGAGATTCTACAAGCAGACGCAATCAATGGGACCGATAACGAAGTAGTTACCGTG
ACCGATGAGAACACTGGTGAAATCTCTGAGAAAGTCAAGCTGGGCACTAAGGCACTGGCTGGTCAATGGC
TGGCTTACGGTGTTACTCGCAGTGTGACTAAGCGTTCAGTCATGACGCTGGCTTACGGGTCCAAAGAGTT
CGGCTTCCGTCAACAAGTGCTGGAAGATACCATTCAGCCAGCTATTGATTCCGGCAAGGGTCTGATGTTC
ACTCAGCCGAATCAGGCTGCTGGATACATGGCTAAGCTGATTTGGGAATCTGTGAGCGTGACGGTGGTAG
CTGCGGTTGAAGCAATGAACTGGCTTAAGTCTGCTGCTAAGCTGCTGGCTGCTGAGGTCAAAGATAAGAA
GACTGGAGAGATTCTTCGCAAGCGTTGCGCTGTGCATTGGGTAACTCCTGATGGTTTCCCTGTGTGGCAG
GAATACAAGAAGCCTATTCAGACGCGCTTGAACCTGATGTTCCTCGGTCAGTTCCGCTTGCAGCCTACCA
TTAACACCAACAAAGATAGCGAGATTGATGCACACAAACAGGAGTCTGGTATCGCTCCTAACTTTGTACA
CAGCCAAGACGGTAGCCACCTTCGTAAGACTGTAGTGTGGGCACACGAGAAGTACGGAATCGAATCTTTT
GCACTGATTCACGACTCCTTCGGTACCATTCCGGCTGACGCTGCGAACCTGTTCAAAGCAGTGCGCGAAA
CTATGGTTGACACATATGAGTCTTGTGATGTACTGGCTGATTTCTACGACCAGTTCGCTGACCAGTTGCA
CGAGTCTCAATTGGACAAAATGCCAGCACTTCCGGCTAAAGGTAACTTGAACCTCCGTGACATCTTGGAG
TCGGACTTCGCGTTCGCGTAAAAGCTTGATATCGAATTCCTGCAGCCCCGGGGATCCCATGGTACGCGTG
CTAGTAATACGACTCACTAATACTGAATCCAAACCCTCGTTAGGGGAGCGTCTAATTTTAGGAGATCCAA
AATGTCAAGGCTGGATAAATCAAAAGTAATCAATAGCGCGCTGGAACTGCTGAACGAGGTCGGCATCGAA
GGTCTGACCACCCGCAAGCTGGCGCAAAAACTGGGCGTCGAACAACCGACGCTGTACTGGCACGTAAAAA
ATAAGCGTGCGCTGCTGGACGCACTGGCAATTGAAATGCTGGATCGTCACCACACCCACTTCTGTCCGCT
GGAGGGTGAATCATGGCAAGATTTCCTTCGCAACAACGCGAAGTCATTTCGCTGCGCGCTGCTGAGCCAC
CGCGATGGAGCAAAAGTTCATCTGGGCACCCGCCCAACGGAGAAACAATATGAAACGCTGGAAAACCAGC
TTGCCTTCCTGTGCCAGCAGGGTTTCAGCCTTGAGAACGCGCTGTACGCGCTGAGCGCCGTAGGTCACTT
CACCCTGGGCTGTGTTCTGGAAGACCAAGAACATCAAGTAGCAAAAGAAGAGCGAGAAACCCCTACGACC
GATTCGATGCCGCCGCTGCTGCGTCAGGCGATTGAACTGTTCGATCACCAGGGCGCGGAACCGGCATTCC
TGTTTGGTCTGGAACTTATTATATGCGGCCTAGAAAAACAACTGAAGTGCGAAAGCGGTAGCTAACGCCG
AAAACCCCGCTTCGGCGGGGTTTTGCCGCATAACAGGGTAATCCCCAACTGGGGTAACCTGTGAGTTCTC
TCAGTTGGGGAAAAAAAAACCCCGCCCCTGACAGGGCGGGGTTTTTTTTTTTTTCGCCGCGTTGGCTAGT
AATACGACTCACTATAGGGAGACTTAAGTATAAGGAGGAAAAAATATGAGCAAGGGCGAAGAACTGTTTA
CGGGCGTGGTGCCGATTCTGGTGGAACTGGATGGTGATGTCAATGGTCACAAATTCAGCGTGCGCGGCGA
AGGTGAAGGCGATGCAACCAATGGTAAACTGACGCTGAAGTTTATTTGCACCACGGGTAAACTGCCGGTT
CCGTGGCCGACCCTGGTCACCACGCTGACGTATGGTGTTCAGTGTTTCAGTCGTTACCCGGATCACATGA
AACGCCACGACTTTTTCAAGTCCGCGATGCCGGAAGGTTATGTCCAAGAACGTACCATCTCATTTAAAGA
TGACGGCACCTACAAAACGCGCGCCGAAGTGAAATTCGAAGGTGATACGCTGGTTAACCGTATTGAACTG
AAAGGCATCGATTTTAAGGAAGACGGTAATATTCTGGGCCATAAACTGGAATATAACTTCAATTCGCACA
ACGTGTACATCACCGCAGATAAGCAGAAGAACGGTATCAAGGCTAACTTCAAGATCCGCCATAATGTGGA
AGATGGCAGCGTTCAACTGGCCGACCACTATCAGCAAAACACCCCGATTGGTGATGGCCCGGTCCTGCTG
CCGGACAATCATTACCTGAGCACGCAGTCTGTGCTGAGTAAAGATCCGAACGAAAAGCGTGACCACATGG
TCCTGCTGGAATTCGTGACCGCGGCCGGCATCACGCACGGTATGGACGAACTGTATAAAGGCTCAGATAT
ATCGGGCGGTATGGTTTTTACTCTGGAAGATTTTGTTGGCGATTGGCGTCAGACCGCGGGTTATAATTTG
GATCAAGTCCTGGAACAGGGTGGCGTAAGCTCTCTGTTCCAGAACCTGGGTGTGAGCGTGACGCCGATTC
AGCGCATCGTTCTGTCCGGCGAGAACGGTCTGAAAATTGATATTCATGTGATCATCCCGTACGAAGGCCT
GAGCGGTGACCAAATGGGTCAAATCGAGAAAATCTTTAAAGTCGTCTACCCAGTTGACGATCACCACTTC
AAGGTTATCTTGCATTACGGTACGCTGGTGATTGATGGTGTGACCCCGAATATGATTGACTATTTCGGCC
GTCCGTATGAAGGCATTGCCGTTTTTGACGGTAAAAAGATCACCGTCACCGGTACCCTGTGGAATGGCAA
TAAGATTATTGACGAGCGTCTGATTAACCCGGACGGCAGCCTGCTGTTCCGCGTGACCATCAACGGTGTC
ACGGGTTGGCGTCTGTGCGAGCGCATCCTGGCATAACCCCAACTGGGGTAACCTCAGAGTTCTCTCAGTT
GGGGAGATGTGTATAAGAGACAGCAAAATTTTAGCCGCTAGAGCTGTTGACAATTAATCATCGGCTCGTA
TAATGTGTGGAATTGTGAGCGGATAACAATTCAAATTTGCGCGCCACATTATTATTCATACCTTTGTGGA
CCGTATTACAAAGAGAAGTGTTAAATCAAACAAAAAGGAGGATTAATCATGATTACCAGTGCACTGCATC
GTGCGGCGGATTGGGCGAAAAGCGTGTTTTCTAGTGCTGCGCTGGGTGATCCGCGTCGTACCGCGCGTCT
GGTGAATGTTGCGGCGCAACTGGCCAAATATAGCGGCAAAAGCATTACCATTAGCAGCGAAGGCAGCAAA
GCCGCTCAGGAAGGCGCGTATCGTTTTATTCGTAATCCGAACGTGAGCGCGGAAGCGATTCGTAAAGCGG
GTGCCATGCAGACCGTGAAACTGGCCCAGGAATTTCCGGAACTGCTGGCAATTGAAGATACCACCTCTCT
GAGCTATCGTCATCAGGTGGCGGAAGAACTGGGCAAACTGGGTAGCATTCAGGATAAAAGCCGTGGTTGG
TGGGTGCATAGCGTGCTGCTGCTGGAAGCGACCACCTTTCGTACCGTGGGCCTGCTGCATCAAGAATGGT
GGATGCGTCCGGATGATCCGGCGGATGCGGATGAAAAAGAAAGCGGCAAATGGCTGGCCGCTGCTGCAAC
TTCGCGTCTGAGAATGGGCAGCATGATGAGCAACGTGATTGCGGTGTGCGATCGTGAAGCGGATATTCAT
GCGTATCTGCAAGATAAACTGGCCCATAACGAACGTTTTGTGGTGCGTAGCAAACATCCGCGTAAAGATG
TGGAAAGCGGCCTGTATCTGTATGATCACCTGAAAAACCAGCCGGAACTGGGCGGCTATCAGATTAGCAT
TCCGCAGAAAGGCGTGGTGGATAAACGTGGCAAACGTAAAAACCGTCCGGCGCGTAAAGCGAGCCTGAGC
CTGCGTAGCGGCCGTATTACCCTGAAACAGGGCAACATTACCCTGAACGCGGTGCTGGCCGAAGAAATTA
ATCCGCCGAAAGGCGAAACCCCGCTGAAATGGCTGCTGCTGACCAGCGAGCCGGTGGAAAGTCTGGCCCA
AGCGCTGCGTGTGATTGATATTTATACCCATCGTTGGCGCATTGAAGAATTTCACAAAGCGTGGAAAACG
GGTGCGGGTGCGGAACGTCAGCGTATGGAAGAACCGGATAACCTGGAACGTATGGTGAGCATTCTGAGCT
TTGTGGCGGTGCGTCTGCTGCAACTGCGTGAATCTTTTACTCCRCCGCAAGCACTGCGTGCGCAGGGCCT
GCTGAAAGAAGCGGAACACGTTGAAAGCCAGAGCGCGGAAACCGTGCTGACCCCGGATGAATGCCAACTG
CTGGGCTATCTGGATAAAGGCAAACGCAAACGCAAAGAAAAAGCGGGCAGCCTGCAATGGGCGTATATGG
CGATTGCGCGTCTGGGCGGCTTTATGGATAGCAAACGTACCGGCATTGCGAGCTGGGGTGCGCTGTGGGA
AGGTTGGGAAGCGCTGCAAAGCAAACTGGATGGCTTTCTGGCCGCGAAAGACCTGATGGCGCAGGGCATT
AAAATCTAATCTATAGTGTCACCTAAATGGACCAAAACGAAAAAAGGCCCCCCTTTCGGGAGGCCTCTTT
TCTGGAATTTGGTACCGAGTAATCGATTTAAATTAGTAGCCCGCCTAATGAGCGGGCTTTTTTTTAATTC
CCCTATTTGTTTATTTTTCTAAATACATTCAAATATGTATCCGCTCATGAGACAATAACCCTGATAAATG
CTTCAATAATATTGAAAAAGGAAGAGTATGAGCATTCAGCATTTTCGTGTGGCGCTGATTCCTTTTTTTG
CGGCGTTTTGCCTGCCGGTGTTTGCGCATCCGGAAACCCTGGTGAAAGTGAAAGATGCGGAAGATCAACT
GGGTGCGCGCGTGGGCTATATTGAACTGGATCTGAACAGCGGCAAAATTCTGGAATCTTTTCGTCCGGAA
GAACGTTTTCCGATGATGAGCACCTTTAAAGTGCTGCTGTGCGGTGCGGTTCTGAGCCGTGTGGATGCGG
GCCAGGAACAACTGGGCCGTCGTATTCATTATAGCCAGAACGATCTGGTGGAATATAGCCCGGTGACCGA
AAAACATCTGACCGATGGCATGACCGTGCGTGAACTGTGCAGCGCGGCGATTACCATGAGCGATAACACC
GCGGCGAACCTGCTGCTGACGACCATTGGCGGTCCGAAAGAACTGACCGCGTTTCTGCATAACATGGGCG
ATCATGTGACCCGTCTGGATCGTTGGGAACCGGAACTGAACGAAGCGATTCCGAACGATGAACGTGATAC
CACCATGCCGGCAGCAATGGCGACCACCCTGCGTAAACTGCTGACGGGTGAGCTGCTGACCCTGGCAAGT
CGCCAGCAACTGATTGATTGGATGGAAGCGGATAAAGTGGCGGGTCCGCTGCTGCGTAGCGCGCTGCCGG
CTGGCTGGTTTATTGCGGATAAAAGCGGTGCGGGCGAACGTGGCAGCCGTGGCATTATTGCGGCGCTGGG
CCCGGATGGTAAACCGAGCCGTATTGTGGTGATTTATACCACCGGCAGCCAGGCGACGATGGATGAACGT
AACCGTCAGATTGCGGAAATTGGCGCGAGCCTGATTAAACATTGGTAAACCGATACAATTAAAGGCTCCT
TTTGGAGCCTTTTTTTTTGGACGACCCTTGTCCTTTTCCGCTGCATAACCCTGCTTCGGGGTCATTATAG
CGATTTTTTCGGTATATCCATCCTTTTTCGCACGATATACAGGATTTTGCCAAAGGGTTCGTGTAGACTT
TCCTTGGTGTATCCAACGGCGTCAGCCGGGCAGGATAGGTGAAGTAGGCCCACCCGCGAGCGGGTGTTCC
TTCTTCACTGTCCCTTATTCGCACCTGGCGGTGCTCAACGGGAATCCTGCTCTGCGAGGCTGGCCGTAGG
CCGGCCGGCGCGCCGATCTGAAGATCAGCAGTTCAACCTGTTGATAGTACGTACTAAGCTCTCATGTTTC
ACGTACTAAGCTCTCATGTTTAACGTACTAAGCTCTCATGTTTAACGAACTAAACCCTCATGGCTAACGT
ACTAAGCTCTCATGGCTAACGTACTAAGCTCTCATGTTTCACGTACTAAGCTCTCATGTTTGAACAATAA
AATTAATATAAATCAGCAACTTAAATAGCCTCTAAGGTTTTAAGTTTTATAAGAAAAAAAAGAATATATA
AGGCTTTTAAAGCCTTTAAGGTTTAACGGTTGTGGACAACAAGCCAGGGATGTAACGCACTGAGAAGCCC
TTAGAGCCTCTCAAAGCAATTTTGAGTGACACAGGAACACTTAACGGCTGACATGGGGCGCGCTCAA
