Features (pLannotate 1.2.2; 21 found; start..end, strand, type, name):
     18..36      +  promoter       T7 promoter: promoter for bacteriophage T7 RNA polymerase
     76..496     +  CDS            T7 lysozyme (fragment): lysozyme from bacteriophage T7 inhibitor of T7 RNA polymerase
   1434..1985    -  CDS            ALTA2: ALTA2_ALTAL - Experimental evidence at protein level: Swiss-Prot protein existence level 1. From Alternaria alternata (Alternaria rot fungus) (Torula alternata).
   2724..3272    -  CDS            tnpR: TNR1_ECOLI - Experimental evidence at protein level: Swiss-Prot protein existence level 1. This protein catalyzes the site-specific recombination of the transposon and also regulates its frequency of transposition. From Escherichia coli (strain K12).
   3436..6441    +  CDS            tnpA: TNPA_ECOLI - Protein inferred from homology: Swiss-Prot protein existence level 3. Required for transposition of transposon Tn1000. From Escherichia coli (strain K12).
   6478..6517    +  CDS            T7 lysozyme (fragment): lysozyme from bacteriophage T7 inhibitor of T7 RNA polymerase
   6546..6632    +  terminator     rrnB T1 terminator: Escherichia coli rrnB; transcription terminator T1 from the E. coli rrnB gene
   6658..6713    -  rep_origin     RSF ori (fragment): Plasmids containing the RSF 1030 origin of replication can be propagated in E. coli cells that contain additional plasmids with compatible origins.
   6801..7346    -  rep_origin     p15A ori: Plasmids containing the medium-copy-number p15A origin of replication can be propagated in E. coli cells that contain a second plasmid with the ColE1 origin.
   7511..8302    -  CDS            SmR: aminoglycoside adenylyltransferase (Murphy, 1985); aadA; confers resistance to spectinomycin and streptomycin
   8309..8365    -  CDS            GmR (fragment): gentamycin acetyltransferase; aacC1; confers resistance to gentamycin
   8541..8564    -  promoter       Pc promoter (fragment): intI1 (promoter lies within the coding sequence); class 1 integron promoter
   8656..8742    -  CDS            tnpA (fragment): TN5P_ECOLX - Also known as tnp. Experimental evidence at protein level: Swiss-Prot protein existence level 1. Mediates transposition of transposon Tn5 by a 'cut and paste' mechanism. First, the monomeric transposase binds the 19 bp inverted DNA repeats flanking the transposon. Then, dimerization of the DNA- bound transposase creates a synaptic DNA complex. After nicking of the first DNA strand, excision of the transposon proceeds through a series of intermediates. The transposase then mediates the insertion of the transposon at a new site by strand transfer. The activity of the wild- type tran
   8772..8849    +  promoter       lacI promoter: lacI
   8850..9932    +  CDS            lacI: lac repressor; lacI; The lac repressor binds to the lac operator to inhibit transcription in E. coli. This inhibition can be relieved by adding lactose or isopropyl-β-D-thiogalactopyranoside (IPTG).
   9945..9966    +  protein_bind   CAP binding site: CAP binding activates transcription in the presence of cAMP. E. coli catabolite activator protein
   9981..10011   +  promoter       lac promoter: promoter for the E. coli lac operon
  10015..10037   +  protein_bind   lac operator (fragment): The lac repressor binds to the lac operator to inhibit transcription in E. coli. This inhibition can be relieved by adding lactose or isopropyl-β-D-thiogalactopyranoside (IPTG). lac repressor encoded by lacI
  10046..12634   +  CDS            RPOL_BPSP6: Experimental evidence at transcript level: Swiss-Prot protein existence level 2. DNA-dependent RNA polymerase that catalyzes the transcription of viral genes. From Enterobacteria phage SP6 (Bacteriophage SP6).
  12638..12662   +  promoter       J23119(SpeI) promoter (fragment): bacterial promoter (Registry of Standard Biological Parts BBa J23119) modified to end with an SpeI site
  12708..13970   +  CDS            Tn5 transposase (fragment): transposase from the bacterial Tn5 transposon (Reznikoff, 1993)
>Addgene plasmid #199994 | pLP-pTac-Tn5-chlorR | addgene full sequence | sequence record 423257 | Addgene NGS Result: p15A-spec-inh1
AAGCTTGATGGGGGATCTAATACGACTCACTATAGGGAGATTTGATAGATTAAAAAGGAAAGGAGGAAAG
AAATAATGGCTCGTGTACAGTTTAAACAACGTGAATCTACTGACGCAATCTTTGTTCACTGCTCGGCTAC
CAAGCCAAGTCAGAATGTTGGTGTCCGTGAGATTCGCCAGTGGCACAAAGAGCAGGGTTGGCTCGATGTG
GGATACCACTTTATCATCAAGCGAGACGGTACTGTGGAGGCAGGACGAGATGAGATGGCTGTAGGCTCTC
ACGCTAAGGGTTACAACCACAACTCTATCGGCGTCTGCCTTGTTGGTGGTATCGACGATAAAGGTAAGTT
CGACGCTAACTTTACGCCAGCCCAAATGCAATCCCTTCGCTCACTGCTTGTCACACTGCTGGCTAAGTAC
GAAGGCGCTGTGCTTCGCGCCCATCATGAGGTGGCGCCGAAGGCTTGCCCTTCGTTCGACCTTAAGCGTT
GGTGGGGGGGTTTGAGGGCCAATGGAACGAAAACGTACGTTTATGGTATAACTTATTGATTATAATACAG
TATACAAAGGTCCCTTTTCAGGGACCCTTTCGTATGTTGTAGCTGATTTTATTTTCTTCTTTTCTTTTGG
GTGCTTTTAATAGCCATATATGATGTTTCATATAAAGTTAAAAGTTTCCCCATCTGTCTATCTATAGCGT
CATGTTTTTCAGGATTTCTTAATTTCTGCAGCAGTTTAGATATATATTTCGCAGGTAACTTTATTATTAA
TGAATTATGGGATTGATACATTTCCTTTGTCCAATCTAAATCTTTTCCTGATTTCAATACCTCACTCTCA
TCTCTATTAATTATAAAACCGAGCTTTCCATACGGACCTGTTAAATATGATTGTAATTGTCTATACTCAG
ATGGACCTAATTCTTCAAAATTTTTAGCATCAAAAACAACTTGTCTTGTTTTATAGTCCTCCAATACTCG
TTTCCAAAAATCAGATTTGCCACCATTGGTGCCTATAATATCTCGTCTCTGAACTGCGTTACCATTTGGA
TGGGACTTGATGTCTGTTAGGTGGGATGCAAATACTATTCTTAGTGCGTCTAAACACCATTGTTCAAATT
CAGTGGCACCTTCATTTCCTATCGGTATCTGATCTAGATGAGTAGTTATTTGACCTATTGTTTTATTTCT
AATGGCTGAATTATCTGAAATAATATTAATATCATATTCGTCATTTATCTCCTCTGCTTCCTCTGGAGCA
AGTGCATTACGATTTAGATTCAAACCAAGCCAGTAACATGGATGAATTAATAATTTCTCATTACTTTCAA
AACCTTTATCTGGAGTTCGCCCGTCATGGCAAAATGAATAGGATGAGGTGTTTTTATCACGAATACCAAC
AAATCCTACACTATACAAACTTTGGAGAATTCCACTTGCCTTTAACAACTGTATTTCAGACGTTATTTTA
GGATCTCCATTTTCTTCGATTAATTCGAAAGATGCTTCTATTTTTTTTAAGCACGTATAAACTGTTAATT
CAGGTTCAATGCTACGAAATGCACTAGTTATAACCTGTATTGAAGGAAAGATCTTCTGATACTCTTTCCA
GAGATCTTCAAGTCTGGCCATGGAAATTGACTTGGCTGCATATTCTAGGTCAGTGTTTATGATAGTTTCT
CTATTCTCTCTGAATGCGGAAAAAAAAGCTTCATTCAACAATGATAGTAAATCCCTGGGCCGGTAAAGGG
TAAATTGCAAACATCGCTTAAAACCATTCCTCCCTTTAAGATCATCCGCTGTGCATCTATCCCAAACTCG
TTGATCTTTCTCAATATCTAGCTTAAATGCTACTTTCATTCTTTTAGCTGACAGCATTAGGAGTTGTGCC
CAGTCCCAATGCAACCTTATGACTTGACCCTCTATATTTCTCGAGTAATCAGGATCTTCCTTTGATAGCG
ACCTAAATATATTATCCCTTAAAAAAATTATTGGACGAATGCATTTTGCTTTTTGATTTAATTCAATAGA
TGCATATGCTAGACCTGCAATGATTCCAATTCCTATATTATCCGGTTCATACGCCTCATCTAGCTTATCC
ATTAATATGACAACTTTCCTGTCTGAGCGTTCAAGAAGTGATACTATATTATTTTCTATTTCTGAGATAT
TCAAATTGAATTGAAGATCACCAATTGATTCTTCTGGGTTATTTTCATCTAAATACTCCTTTGCGACAAG
CCTACACTTTCTTAAAATGTCACCTTGTGCAGAATTCCATTTTTTCAAATGTTCATTCAACAATGTTTCT
GATGATATTTGAGATGACAATTTGTAATGAGATGATATATATGATGCTATCTCCATTAGCATAGCGTATC
GCCATAATAGTCTTGTTGCTGCCCTTGCTAAATTAAATGATCCTGTAAATGGTTTCAACATTGATCTGAA
ACCAATAATTTGAGAATCGTCTGGTGAGAAACTCAGGATTAATATTTTTTTGTCTTTCTTCCAATGCTCA
TTTAGCTGAATAAATAAAGCACTTTTACCTGTCCCTCGTCTACCAACAACAATGGTCCTGTCATCAGTTT
CAATTAGAGTCCTAAAGTCAGCAGTTTCAATGAAAGCATTACTCAACATCTTTTTATCATTTTCTGCTGT
CGTATCACCAAACGGATTAGACTTTGAAGTAATATTCAATTCCATATTCAACCTTTTATGTTAGTTGCTT
TCATTTATTACTTTATATACTGTTGAACGAGCAATATTCATTGTTTTTGATATATGTGAGGCACCTAACC
CCTGTTGCCACATATTTAATACTGCATCTCTATCTATTTTTCTTTTTCTACCAAAAACAACTCCTTTTGC
CATTGCCTCTTGGCGACCTTCATTGGTACGCTCTAGTATTCTCTGTCGTTCTGCCTGGGCCACTGCAGAT
AGAATAGTGACAACCATTTTACCCATCTCCCCATCGGTACTGATTCCGTCATCAATAAACCGAATGGATA
CACCTTGGGCGTCAAACTCTTTTATTAACTGGATCATGTCAGCAGTATCGCGCCCAAGGCGGTCAAGTTT
CTTCACCAAGATGACGTCACCTTCCTCCACCTTCATCCTCAGCAAGTCCAGCCCTTTCCGATCGCTTGAA
CTGCCCGATGCCTTGTCAGTAAAGATGCGATTTGCTTTCACGCCTGCGTCTTTGAGTGCCCGAACCTGAA
TATCGAGAGATTGCTGGCTGGTTGATACCCGTGCGTAACCAAAAAGTCGCATAAAAATGTATCCTAAATC
AAATATCGGACAAGCAGTGTCTGTTATAACAAAAAATCGATTTAATAGACACATTAACAGCACTGTTTTT
ATGTGTGCGATAATTTATAATATTTCGGACGGTTGCAAAATTGTTAATGAATAACTGTCAGGTAGGGAGC
CTGATATGCCTGTCGACTTTCTAACCTCTGACCAAAAACAGAATTACGGTTGTTATGCTGCAGAACCTAA
TGACGTGCAACTGGCGCGCTATTTTCATCTTGATGAACGGGATCTGGCCTTCATTAACCAACGACGGGGC
AAACATAATAGGCTGGGCATTGCGCTTCAGCTCACCACAGCCCGTTTTCTGGGAACATTTCTGACGGATT
TAACTCAGGTTCTGCCTGGTGTTCAACATTTTGTCGCGGTACAGCTTAATATCCACCGTCCAGAAGTTCT
CTCCCGCTATGCTGAACGGGACACTACCCTTAGAGAACATACTGCATTAATTAAGGAATATTACGGCTAT
CATGAATTTGGTGATTTTCCATGGTCTTTCCGCCTGAAGCGTCTGCTATATACCCGGGCGTGGCTCAGTA
ATGAGCGACCGGGTCTGATGTTTGATTTTGCCACTGCATGGTTGCTTCAAAATAAGGTATTACTGCCCGG
AGCAACCACACTAGTACGTCTCATCAGTGAAATTCGTGAAAGGGCAAATCAGCGGCTGTGGAAAAAGCTG
GCCGCACTGCCGAACAAATGGCAGGCAGCTCAAGTGATGGAGCTTCTGGTCATTCCGGAAGGTCAGCGTG
TATCAGCACTGGAACAGTTGAAAAAAGGCCCTGTTACAGTCAGTGGACCTGCGTTTAATGAAGCGCTGGA
ACGATATATCCGATTACGAAGTCTTGAGTTTTCCCGACTGAACTTTTCCGGTCTGCCTGCCATTCAACTG
CGTAATCTGGCTCGTTATGCTGGCATGGCGTCGGTAAAATATATCGCTCGAATGCCACAGCAGAGAAAGC
TTGCTGTACTTACTGCATTCGTTAAAGCACAGGAAATAACGGCATTAGACGATGCCGTTGATGTGCTTGA
TATGCTAATTCTGGACATTATCCGCGAAGCAAAGAAAACCGGGCAAAAAAAAAGACTCAGGACACTGAAA
GATCTTGATCAGGCCGCATTGTTACTGGCGCGGGCATGTGCATTGTTGCTGGATGATAATACAGATGTCC
CAGATCTCAGGCAGGTTATCTTCAAGTGCGTACCCAAAAACAGACTGGCAGAATCTGTAAGCAAGGTTAA
TGAACTTGCTCGTCCACAGAACAATAATTTCCATGACGAAATGGTTGAGCAGTACGGTCGGGTTAAACGT
TTTCTTCCGGCGGTGTTGCGGGACCTGCATTTCCGTGCGGCACCGGCAGGTGAACATGTACTGGCTGCGA
TTCATTATCTGGCAGAACTGAATGGTTCGAAAAAGCGCATCCTTGATGATGCGCCTGAACATATTATCAC
CGGTCCCTGGAAACGCCTCGTATACGATGCGGAGGGACGGATACAGCGTGCAGGTTATTCACTATGTTTG
CTGGAACGCCTTCAGGATGCACTGCGCCGCCGGGACATCTGGCTTGAAAACAGTGATCGCTGGGGAGATC
CTCGCGAGAAGTTGTTGCAAGGTGAAGAGTGGCAGACTCAGCGTATTCCTGTCTGTCGGGCACTGGGACA
TCCTGTCGATGGACGTAAAGGTGTGCAACAACTGGCTATTCAGCTGGATGAGACCTGGAAAGCCGTGGCA
TCACGATTTGAAAAGAATGCGGAAGTTCATATCTGTAATGAAGGTAAATATCCATCCCTGACTATCAGTT
GTCTGGAGAAACAGGAAGAGCCACCATCATTGCTTCGTCTAAATAATCGGATCAAACAGCTACTCCCACC
GGTAGATTTAACGGAACTGTTACTTGAGATAGATGCCCAGACAGGATTTACACATGAGTTTGCGCATGTC
AGTGAATCTGGTGCTCGAGCGCAAGATTTGCACATCAGTTTATGTGCGGTATTGATGGCTGAAGCCTGTA
ATATCGGACTGGAACCGCTGATAAAGCACAATATACCAGCACTGACCCGCCATCGGCTCAGTTGGGTGAA
ACAGAATTACCTTCGTGCAGAAACGCTGGTCAGCGCCAATGCCCGCCTGGTTGATTTTCAGTCCACACTG
GAGCTTGCTGGTCGTTGGGGAGGTGGAGAAGTGGCATCAGCTGACGGCATGCGCTTTGTCACACCAGTGA
AGACCATCAACTCAGGATCTAACAGAAAATATTTTGGTTCTGGACGAGGCATCACCTGGTATAACTTCGT
ATCTGATCAGTACTCTGGGTTCCATGGCATTGTGGTACCCGGTACATTACGGGATTCGATTTTTGTACTG
GAAGGACTTCTTGAGCAGCAGACAGGGCTGAATCCAGTTGAAATCATGACAGACACTGCGGGTAGCAGCG
ATATTATTTTCGGTCTGTTCTGGCTACTGGGGTATCAGTTTTCCCCCCGGCTTGCCGATGCAGGTGAGGC
GGTGTTCTGGCGGGTGAATAAATCGGCAAACTACGGAGTACTGGATAAGTTGGCCCGAGGATATGCAGAT
CTGTCAAAAGCGGAGAGTCAGTGGGATGAGATGATGCGAACCGCTGGTTCGCTGAAGTTGGGTACAATTC
ATGCGTCAGAACTCATTCGCTCTTTACTGAAAAGCTCGCGCCCATCAGGACTGGCACAGGCAATTATGGA
AGTAGGGCGTGTAAACAAAACGCTATATCTCCTCAATTATATTGATGATGAAGATTATCGTCGGCGGATC
CTGACGCAGCTTAATCGAGGAGAAGGCCGCCACGCTGTGGCTCGTGCGATTTGTTACGGACAACGCGGAG
AGATCAGAAAGCGTTATCGTGAAGGGCAGGAAGATCAACTGGGGGCGCTGGGCCTGGTTACTAATGCAGT
GGTTCTGTGGAACACGCTCTATATGGAGGAAGCGTTGAGCTGGATGCGCCGTAATGGCGAAGAAATTATA
GATGAAGATATCGCTCGGCTATCTCCCCTGATGCACGGGCATATCAATATGTTGGGCCATTATACATTCA
CGTTGCCAGAGGATATTTTAAAAGGGGAACTGAGAGCTCTAAATTTAAATATAAACAACGAATTATCTCC
TTAACGTACGTTTTCGTTCCATTGGCCCTCAAACCCCGTGGGAGAAGAACGAACTGGTCACTTCTGACCG
TGGATAAGATCCCATGGTACGCGTGCTAGAGGCATCAAATAAAACGAAAGGCTCAGTCGAAAGACTGGGC
CTTTCGTTTTATCTGTTGTTTGTCGGTGAACGCTCTCCTGAGTAGGACAAATCCGCCGCCCTAGACCTAG
GGGTATATTCCGCTTCCTCGCTCACTGACTCGCTACGCTCGGTCGTTCGACTGCGGTGAGCGGAAATGGC
TTACGAACGGGGCGGAGATTTCCTGGAAGATGCCAGGAAGATACTTAACAGGGAAGTGAGAGGGCCGCGG
CAAAGCCGTTTTTCCATAGGCTTCGCCCCCCTGACAAGCATCACGAAATCTGACGCTCAAATCAGTGGTG
GCGAAACCCGACAGGACTATAAAGATACCAGGCGTTTCCCCCTGGCGGCTCCCTCGTGCGCTCTCCTGTT
CCTGCCTTTCGGTTTACCGGTGTCATTCCGCTGTTATGGCCGCGTTTGTCTCATTCCACGCCTGACACTC
AGTCCCGGGTAGGCAGTTCGCTCCAAGCTGGACTGTATGCACGAACCCCCCGTTCAGTCCGACCGCTGCG
CCTTATCCGGTAACTATCGTCTTGAGTCCAACCCGGAAAGACATGCAAAAGCACCACTGGCAGCAGCCAC
TGGTAATTGATTTAGAGGAGTTAGTCTTGAAGTCATGCGCCGGTTAAGGCTAAACTGAAAGGACAAGTTT
TGGTGACTGCGCTCCTCCAAGCCAGTTACCTCGGTTCAAAGAGTTGGTAGCTCAGAGAACCTTCGAAAAA
CCGCCCTGCAAGGCGGTTTTTTCGTTTTCAGAGCAAGAGATTACGCGCAGACCAAAACGATCTCAAGAAG
ATCATCTTATTAATCAGATAAAATATTTCTAGATTTCAGTGCAATTTATCTCTTCAAATGTAGCACCTGA
AGTCAGCCCCATACGATATAAGTTGTTACTAGTTGCAGAAATAAAAAGGCCTGCGATTACCGGCAGTCCT
GTTATTAGCTCAGTAAAGCTTTATTTGCCGACTACCTTGGTGATCTCGCCTTTCACGTAGTGGACAAATT
CTTCCAACTGATCTGCGCGCGAGGCCAAGCGATCTTCTTCTTGTCCAAGATAAGCCTGTCTAGCTTCAAG
TATGACGGGCTGATACTGGGCCGGCAGGCGCTCCATTGCCCAGTCGGCAGCGACATCCTTCGGCGCGATT
TTGCCGGTTACTGCGCTGTACCAAATGCGGGACAACGTAAGCACTACATTTCGCTCATCGCCTGCCCAGT
CGGGCGGCGAGTTCCATAGCGTTAAGGTTTCATTTAGCGCCTCAAATAGATCCTGTTCAGGAACCGGATC
AAAGAGTTCCTCCGCCGCTGGACCTACCAAGGCAACGCTATGTTCTCTTGCTTTTGTCAGCAAGATAGCC
AGATCAATGTCGATCGTGGCTGGCCCGAAGATACCTGCAAGAATGTCATTGCGCTGCCATTCTCCAAATT
GCAGTTCGCGCTTAGCTGGATAACGCCACGGAATGATGTCGTCGTGCACAACAATGGTGACTTCTACAGC
GCGGAGAATCTCGCTCTCTCCAGGGGAAGCCGAAGTTTCCAAAAGGTCGTTGATCAAAGCTCGCCGCGTT
GTTTCATCAAGCCTTACGGTCACCGTAACCAGCAAATCAATATCACTGTGTGGCTTCAGGCCGCCATCCA
CTGCGGAGCCGTACAAATGTACGGCCAGCAACGTCGGTTCGAGATGGCGCTCGATGACGCCAACTACCTC
TGATAGTTGAGTCGATACTTCGGCGATCACCGCTTCCCTCATAATGTTTAACTTTGTTTTAGGGCGACTG
CCCTGCTGCGTAACATCGTTGCTGCTCCATAACATCAAACATCGACCCACGGCGTAACGCGCTTGCTGCT
TGGATGCCCGAGGCATAGACTGTACCCCAAAAAAACAGTCATAACAAGCCATGAAAACCGCCACTGCGCC
GTTACCACCGCTGCGTTCGGTCAAGGTTCTGGACCAGTTGCGTGAGCGCATACGCTACTTGCATTACAGC
TTACGAACCGAACAGGCTTATGTCCACTGGGTTCGTGCCTTCATCCGTTTCCACGGTGTGTGTCACCCGG
CAACCTTGGGTAGCAGCGAAGTCGAGGCATTTCTGTCCTGGCTGAGATCTTGATCCCCTGCGCCATCAGA
TCCTTGGCGGCAAGAAAGCCATCCAGTTTACTTTGCAGGGCTTCCCAACCTTACCAGAGGGCGCGAAGGC
GAAGCGGCATGCATTTACGTTGACACCATCGAATGGCGCAAAACCTTTCGCGGTATGGCATGATAGCGCC
CGGAAGAGAGTCAATTCAGGGTGGTGAATGTGAAACCAGTAACGTTATACGATGTCGCAGAGTATGCCGG
TGTCTCTTATCAGACCGTTTCCCGCGTGGTGAACCAGGCCAGCCACGTTTCTGCGAAAACGCGGGAAAAA
GTGGAAGCGGCGATGGCGGAGCTGAATTACATTCCCAACCGCGTGGCACAACAACTGGCGGGCAAACAGT
CGTTGCTGATTGGCGTTGCCACCTCCAGTCTGGCCCTGCACGCGCCGTCGCAAATTGTCGCGGCGATTAA
ATCTCGCGCCGATCAACTGGGTGCCAGCGTGGTGGTGTCGATGGTAGAACGAAGCGGCGTCGAAGCCTGT
AAAGCGGCGGTGCACAATCTTCTCGCGCAACGCGTCAGTGGGCTGATCATTAACTATCCGCTGGATGACC
AGGATGCCATTGCTGTGGAAGCTGCCTGCACTAATGTTCCGGCGTTATTTCTTGATGTCTCTGACCAGAC
ACCCATCAACAGTATTATTTTCTCCCATGAAGACGGTACGCGACTGGGCGTGGAGCATCTGGTCGCATTG
GGTCACCAGCAAATCGCGCTGTTAGCGGGCCCATTAAGTTCTGTCTCGGCGCGTCTGCGTCTGGCTGGCT
GGCATAAATATCTCACTCGCAATCAAATTCAGCCGATAGCGGAACGGGAAGGCGACTGGAGTGCCATGTC
CGGTTTTCAACAAACCATGCAAATGCTGAATGAGGGCATCGTTCCCACTGCGATGCTGGTTGCCAACGAT
CAGATGGCGCTGGGCGCAATGCGCGCCATTACCGAGTCCGGGCTGCGCGTTGGTGCGGATATCTCGGTAG
TGGGATACGACGATACCGAAGACAGCTCATGTTATATCCCGCCGTTAACCACCATCAAACAGGATTTTCG
CCTGCTGGGGCAAACCAGCGTGGACCGCTTGCTGCAACTCTCTCAGGGCCAGGCGGTGAAGGGCAATCAG
CTGTTGCCCGTCTCACTGGTGAAAAGAAAAACCACCCTGGCGCCCAATACGCAAACCGCCTCTCCCCGCG
CGTTGGCCGATTCATTAATGCAGCTGGCACGACAGGTTTCCCGACTGGAAAGCGGGCAGTGAGCGCAACG
CAATTAATGTGAGTTAGCTCACTCATTAGGCACCCCAGGCTTTACACTTTATGCTTCCGGCTCGTATGTT
GTGTGGAATTGTGAGCGGATAACAATTTCACACAGGAAACAGCTATGTTTAATGGTGGCATTCGTCGCTT
CGAAGCAGATCAACAACGCCAGATTGCAGCAGGTAGCGAGAGCGACACAGCATGGAACCGCCGCCTGTTG
TCAGAACTTATTGCACCTATGGCTGAAGGCATTCAGGCTTATAAAGAAGAGTACGAAGGTAAGAAAGGTC
GTGCACCTCGCGCATTGGCTTTCTTACAATGTGTAGAAAATGAAGTTGCAGCATACATCACTATGAAAGT
TGTTATGGATATGCTGAATACGGATGCTACCCTTCAGGCTATTGCAATGAGTGTAGCAGAACGCATTGAA
GACCAAGTGCGCTTTTCTAAGCTAGAAGGTCACGCCGCTAAATACTTTGAGAAGGTTAAGAAGTCACTCA
AGGCTAGCCGTACTAAGTCATATCGTCACGCTCATAACGTAGCTGTAGTTGCTGAAAAATCAGTTGCAGA
AAAGGACGCGGACTTTGACCGTTGGGAGGCGTGGCCAAAAGAAACTCAATTGCAGATTGGTACTACCTTG
CTTGAAATCTTAGAAGGTAGCGTTTTCTATAATGGTGAACCTGTATTTATGCGTGCTATGCGCACTTATG
GCGGAAAGACTATTTACTACTTACAAACTTCTGAAAGTGTAGGCCAGTGGATTAGCGCATTCAAAGAGCA
CGTAGCGCAATTAAGCCCAGCTTATGCCCCTTGCGTAATCCCTCCTCGTCCTTGGAGAACTCCATTTAAT
GGAGGGTTCCATACTGAGAAGGTAGCTAGCCGTATCCGTCTTGTAAAAGGTAACCGTGAGCATGTACGCA
AGTTGACTCAAAAGCAAATGCCAAAGGTTTATAAGGCTATCAACGCATTACAAAATACACAATGGCAAAT
CAACAAGGATGTATTAGCAGTTATTGAAGAAGCAATCCGCTTAGACCTTGGTTATGGTGTACCTTCCTTC
AAGCCACTGATTGACAAGGAGAACAAGCCAGCTAACCCGGTACCTGTTGAATTCCAACACCTGCGCGGTC
GTGAACTGAAAGAGATGCTATCACCTGAGCAGTGGCAACAATTCATTAACTGGAAAGGCGAATGCGCGCG
CCTATATACCGCAGAAACTAAGCGCGGTTCAAAGTCCGCCGCCGTTGTTCGCATGGTAGGACAGGCCCGT
AAATATAGCGCCTTTGAATCCATTTACTTCGTGTACGCAATGGATAGCCGCAGCCGTGTCTATGTGCAAT
CTAGCACGCTCTCTCCGCAGTCTAACGACTTAGGTAAGGCATTACTCCGCTTTACCGAGGGACGCCCTGT
GAATGGCGTAGAAGCGCTTAAATGGTTCTGCATCAATGGTGCTAACCTTTGGGGATGGGACAAGAAAACT
TTTGATGTGCGCGTGTCTAACGTATTAGATGAGGAATTCCAAGATATGTGTCGAGACATCGCCGCAGACC
CTCTCACATTCACCCAATGGGCTAAAGCTGATGCACCTTATGAATTCCTCGCTTGGTGCTTTGAGTATGC
TCAATACCTTGATTTGGTGGATGAAGGAAGGGCCGACGAATTCCGCACTCACCTACCAGTACATCAGGAC
GGGTCTTGTTCAGGCATTCAGCACTATAGTGCTATGCTTCGCGACGAAGTAGGGGCCAAAGCTGTTAACC
TGAAACCCTCCGATGCACCGCAGGATATCTATGGGGCGGTGGCGCAAGTGGTTATCAAGAAGAATGCGCT
ATATATGGATGCGGACGATGCAACCACGTTTACTTCTGGTAGCGTCACGCTGTCCGGTACAGAACTGCGA
GCAATGGCTAGCGCATGGGATAGTATTGGTATTACCCGTAGCTTAACCAAAAAGCCCGTGATGACCTTGC
CATATGGTTCTACTCGCTTAACTTGCCGTGAATCTGTGATTGATTACATCGTAGACTTAGAGGAAAAAGA
GGCGCAGAAGGCAGTAGCAGAAGGGCGGACGGCAAACAAGGTACATCCTTTTGAAGACGATCGTCAAGAT
TACTTGACTCCGGGCGCAGCTTACAACTACATGACGGCACTAATCTGGCCTTCTATTTCTGAAGTAGTTA
AGGCACCGATAGTAGCTATGAAGATGATACGCCAGCTTGCACGCTTTGCAGCGAAACGTAATGAAGGCCT
GATGTACACCCTGCCTACTGGCTTCATCTTAGAACAGAAGATCATGGCAACCGAGATGCTACGCGTGCGT
ACCTGTCTGATGGGTGATATCAAGATGTCCCTTCAGGTTGAAACGGATATCGTAGATGAAGCCGCTATGA
TGGGAGCAGCAGCACCTAATTTCGTACACGGTCATGACGCAAGTCACCTTATCCTTACCGTATGTGAATT
GGTAGACAAGGGCGTAACTAGTATCGCTGTAATCCACGACTCTTTTGGTACTCATGCAGACAACACCCTC
ACTCTTAGAGTGGCACTTAAAGGGCAGATGGTTGCAATGTATATTGATGGTAATGCGCTTCAGAAACTAC
TGGAGGAGCATGAAGAGCGCTGGATGGTTGATACAGGTATCGAAGTACCTGAGCAAGGGGAGTTCGACCT
TAACGAAATCATGGATTCTGAATACGTATTTGCCTAATTGACGGCTAGCTCAGTCCTAGGTACAGTGCTA
GCAGCTAAAGCTATATAATTTAATTAGGAGAAGTAAAATGCAGGAAGGCGCGTATCGTTTTATTCGTAAT
CCGAACGTGAGCGCGGAAGCGATTCGTAAAGCGGGTGCCATGCAGACCGTGAAACTGGCCCAGGAATTTC
CGGAACTGCTGGCAATTGAAGATACCACCTCTCTGAGCTATCGTCATCAGGTGGCGGAAGAACTGGGCAA
ACTGGGTAGCATTCAGGATAAAAGCCGTGGTTGGTGGGTGCATAGCGTGCTGCTGCTGGAAGCGACCACC
TTTCGTACCGTGGGCCTGCTGCATCAAGAATGGTGGATGCGTCCGGATGATCCGGCGGATGCGGATGAAA
AAGAAAGCGGCAAATGGCTGGCCGCTGCTGCAACTTCGCGTCTGAGAATGGGCAGCATGATGAGCAACGT
GATTGCGGTGTGCGATCGTGAAGCGGATATTCATGCGTATCTGCAAGATAAACTGGCCCATAACGAACGT
TTTGTGGTGCGTAGCAAACATCCGCGTAAAGATGTGGAAAGCGGCCTGTATCTGTATGATCACCTGAAAA
ACCAGCCGGAACTGGGCGGCTATCAGATTAGCATTCCGCAGAAAGGCGTGGTGGATAAACGTGGCAAACG
TAAAAACCGTCCGGCGCGTAAAGCGAGCCTGAGCCTGCGTAGCGGCCGTATTACCCTGAAACAGGGCAAC
ATTACCCTGAACGCGGTGCTGGCCGAAGAAATTAATCCGCCGAAAGGCGAAACCCCGCTGAAATGGCTGC
TGCTGACCAGCGAGCCGGTGGAAAGTCTGGCCCAAGCGCTGCGTGTGATTGATATTTATACCCATCGTTG
GCGCATTGAAGAATTTCACAAAGCGTGGAAAACGGGTGCGGGTGCGGAACGTCAGCGTATGGAAGAACCG
GATAACCTGGAACGTATGGTGAGCATTCTGAGCTTTGTGGCGGTGCGTCTGCTGCAACTGCGTGAATCTT
TTACTCCGCCGCAAGCACTGCGTGCGCAGGGCCTGCTGAAAGAAGCGGAACACGTTGAAAGCCAGAGCGC
GGAAACCGTGCTGACCCCGGATGAATGCCAACTGCTGGGCTATCTGGATAAAGGCAAACGCAAACGCAAA
GAAAAAGCGGGCAGCCTGCAATGGGCGTATATGGCGATTGCGCGTCTGGGCGGCTTTATGGATAGCAAAC
GTACCGGCATTGCGAGCTGGGGTGCGCTGTGGGAAGGTTGGGAAGCGCTGCAAAGCAAACTGGATGGCTT
TCTGGCCGCGAAAGACCTGATGGCGCAGGGCATTAAAATCTAA
